Addgene plasmid #245574: pICSL30072
Purpose: Level 0 Golden Gate part N-Terminal Tag with overhangs CCAT - AATG
Depositing lab: Mark Youles. Depositing organization: Sainsbury Laboratory, Norwich.
Backbone
  Vector backbone: pICSL01002_CP
  Backbone size w/o insert (bp): 2246
  Vector type: Synthetic Biology
Growth in bacteria
  Bacterial resistance: Spectinomycin, 50 μg/mL
  Growth temperature: 37°C
  Growth strain: DH5alpha
  Copy number: High Copy
Gene/Insert
  Gene/Insert name: N-Terminal tag 6HIS-AviTAG-C3
  Species: Synthetic
  Insert size (bp): 112
  Mutation: BsaI/BpiI sites removed by point-mutation
  Cloning method: Restriction Enzyme; 5′ cloning site BsaI (destroyed during cloning); 3′ cloning site BsaI (destroyed during cloning)
  Sequencing primers: 5′ TCACATGTTCTTTCCTGCG; 3′ GTCTCATGAGCGGATACATATTTGAATG
Terms and licenses: Academic/Nonprofit Terms; Industry Terms: Not Available to Industry
Depositor comments: Level 0 N-Terminal tag module used for GoldenGate assemblies using the MoClo overhang syntax
How to cite: pICSL30072 was a gift from Mark Youles (Addgene plasmid # 245574 ; http://n2t.net/addgene:245574 ; RRID:Addgene_245574)
