[The description below was written by a language model from this plasmid's Addgene catalogue record and pLannotate feature annotations shown in this document.]
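Description:
pICSL30072 is a Level 0 Golden Gate (MoClo syntax) part plasmid for synthetic biology, carrying a short synthetic N-terminal tag module in the pICSL01002_CP backbone. It is a small plasmid of about 2.36 kb, made up of a 2,246 bp backbone and a 112 bp insert. It is maintained in E. coli through a high-copy ColE1/pUC-type origin and selected with spectinomycin via the aadA aminoglycoside adenylyltransferase gene. The automated annotation also reports short fragments of lacI, a gentamicin acetyltransferase gene and an integron-type integrase, together with an AmpR (bla) promoter. The fragments next to aadA are probably remnants carried along with the resistance cassette rather than functional genes. None of the annotated features covers the insert itself, so the tag is described only in the catalogue fields.

The insert, named 6HIS-AviTAG-C3, combines a hexahistidine tag for metal-affinity purification with an AviTag, the peptide substrate for BirA-mediated site-specific biotinylation. The "C3" element probably denotes a 3C protease cleavage site for tag removal, although the record does not spell this out. Internal BsaI and BpiI sites were removed by point mutation so the part is compatible with Type IIS assembly. The module is defined by the fusion overhangs CCAT and AATG, which correspond to the N-terminal tag position in the MoClo standard. This places the tag directly upstream of, and in frame with, a coding sequence part. The plasmid has no promoter or terminator for expressing the tag on its own. It serves as a donor part, combined with promoter, coding sequence and terminator modules in one-pot Golden Gate reactions to build Level 1 transcription units encoding N-terminally tagged proteins.
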