Features (pLannotate 1.2.2; 6 found; start..end, strand, type, name):
    138..187     -  CDS            lacI (fragment): lac repressor; lacI; The lac repressor binds to the lac operator to inhibit transcription in E. coli. This inhibition can be relieved by adding lactose or isopropyl-β-D-thiogalactopyranoside (IPTG).
    370..958     -  rep_origin     ori: high-copy-number ColE1/pMB1/pBR322/pUC origin of replication
   1132..1920    -  CDS            aadA: S3AD_ECOLX - Experimental evidence at protein level: Swiss-Prot protein existence level 1. Mediates bacterial resistance to the antibiotics streptomycin and spectinomycin. From Escherichia coli.
   1927..1983    -  CDS            GmR (fragment): gentamycin acetyltransferase; aacC1; confers resistance to gentamycin
   2071..2151    +  CDS            int (fragment): INT2_ECOLX - Protein inferred from homology: Swiss-Prot protein existence level 3. Putative integrase believed to be involved in the insertion of antibiotic resistance genes into plasmids and transposons. From Escherichia coli.
   2142..2246    -  promoter       AmpR promoter: bla
>Addgene plasmid #245574 | pICSL30072 | addgene full sequence | sequence record 495568 | Addgene NGS Result
GGTCTCACCATGGCACACCATCACCACCATCACAGCAGCGGTGGACTGAATGATATATTCGAGGCTCAGA
AGATTGAATACCACGAGAGCAGCGGTCTGGAAGTTCTGTTTCAGGGCCCAATGTGAGACCACGAGTGATT
AATGAATCGGCCAACGCGCGGGGAGAGGCGGTTTGCGTATTGGGCGCTCTTCCGCTTCCTCGCTCACTGA
CTCGCTGCGCTCGGTCGTTCGGCTGCGGCGAGCGGTATCAGCTCACTCAAAGGCGGTAATACGGTTATCC
ACAGAATCAGGGGATAACGCAGGAAAGAACATGTGAGCAAAAGGCCAGCAAAAGGCCAGGAACCGTAAAA
AGGCCGCGTTGCTGGCGTTTTTCCATAGGCTCCGCCCCCCTGACGAGCATCACAAAAATCGACGCTCAAG
TCAGAGGTGGCGAAACCCGACAGGACTATAAAGATACCAGGCGTTTCCCCCTGGAAGCTCCCTCGTGCGC
TCTCCTGTTCCGACCCTGCCGCTTACCGGATACCTGTCCGCCTTTCTCCCTTCGGGAAGCGTGGCGCTTT
CTCATAGCTCACGCTGTAGGTATCTCAGTTCGGTGTAGGTCGTTCGCTCCAAGCTGGGCTGTGTGCACGA
ACCCCCCGTTCAGCCCGACCGCTGCGCCTTATCCGGTAACTATCGTCTTGAGTCCAACCCGGTAAGACAC
GACTTATCGCCACTGGCAGCAGCCACTGGTAACAGGATTAGCAGAGCGAGGTATGTAGGCGGTGCTACAG
AGTTCTTGAAGTGGTGGCCTAACTACGGCTACACTAGAAGAACAGTATTTGGTATCTGCGCTCTGCTGAA
GCCAGTTACCTTCGGAAAAAGAGTTGGTAGCTCTTGATCCGGCAAACAAACCACCGCTGGTAGCGGTGGT
TTTTTTGTTTGCAAGCAGCAGATTACGCGCAGAAAAAAAGGATCTCAAGAAGATCCTTTGATCTTTTCTA
CGGGGTCTGACGCTCAGTGGAACGAAAACTCACGTTAAGGGATTTTGGTCATGAGATTATCAAAAAGGAT
CTTCACCTAGATCCTTTTAAATTAAAAATGAAGTTTTAAATCAATCTAAAGTATATATGAGTAAACTTGG
TCTGACAGTTATTTGCCGACTACCTTGGTGATCTCGCCTTTTACGTAATGGACAAATTCTTCCAACTGAT
CTGCGCGCGAGGCCAAGCGATCTTCTTCTTGTCCAAGATAAGCCTGTCTAGCTTCAAGTATGACGGGCTG
ATACTGGGCCGGCAGGCGCTCCATTGCCCAGTCGGCAGCGACATCCTTCGGCGCGATTTTGCCGGTTACT
GCGCTGTACCAAATGCGGGACAACGTAAGCACTACATTTCGCTCATCGCCAGCCCAGTCGGGCGGCGAGT
TCCATAGCGTTAAGGTTTCATTTAGCGCCTCAAATAGATCCTGTTCAGGAACCGGATCAAAGAGTTCCTC
CGCCGCTGGACCTACCAAGGCAACGCTATGTTCTCTTGCTTTTGTCAGCAAGATAGCCAGATCAATGTCG
ATCGTGGCTGGCTCGAAGATACCTGCAAGAATGTCATTGCGCTGCCATTCTCCAAATTGCAGTTCGCGCT
TAGCTGGATAACGCCACGGAATGATGTCGTCGTGCACAACAATGGTGACTTCTACAGCGCGGAGAATCTC
GCTCTCTCCAGGGGAAGCCGAAGTTTCCAAAAGGTCGTTGATCAAAGCTCGCCGCGTTGTTTCATCAAGC
CTTACGGTCACCGTAACCAGCAAATCAATATCGCTGTGTGGCTTCAGGCCGCCATCCACTGCGGAGCCGT
ACAAATGTACGGCCAGCAACGTCGGTTCGAGATGGCGCTCGATGACGCCAACTACCTCTGATAGTTGAGT
CGATACTTCGGCGATCACCGCTTCCCTCATGATGTTTAACTTTGTTTTAGGGCGACTGCCCTGCTGCGTA
ACATCGTTGCTGCTCCATAACATCAAACATCGACCCACGGCGTAACGCGCTTGCTGCTTGGATGCCCGAG
GCATAGACTGTACCCCAAAAAAAAACAGTCATAACAAGCCATGAAAACCGCCACTGCGCCGTTACCACCG
CTGCGTTCGGTCAAGGTTCTGGACCAGTTGCGTGAGCGCATACTCTTCCTTTTTCAATATTATTGAAGCA
TTTATCAGGGTTATTGTCTCATGAGCGGATACATATTTGAATGTATTTAGAAAAATAAACAAATAGGGGT
TCCGCGCACATTTCCCCGAAAAGTGCCACCTGACGTCTAAGAAACCATTATTATCATGACATTAACCTAT
AAAAATAGGCGTATCACGAGGCCCTTTCGTCCACTGAAGAGCCACTGT
